Addgene plasmid #235845: pME_Cp_0_3_020_rpoC1_5'UTR_Cr
Purpose: rpoC1 5'UTR Chlamydomonas reinhardtii
Depositing lab: Tobias Erb. Depositing organization: Max Planck Institute for Terrestrial Microbiology. Publication: A modular high-throughput approach for advancing synthetic biology in the chloroplast of Chlamydomonas. Inckemann RM, Chotel T, Burgis M, Brinkmann CK, Andreas L, Baumann J, Sharma P, Klose M, Barrett J, Ries F, Paczia N, Glatter T, Mackinder LCM, Willmund F, Erb TJ. Nat Plants. 2025 Nov;11(11):2332-2349. doi: 10.1038/s41477-025-02126-2. Epub 2025 Nov 3. PubMed 41184475.
Backbone
  Vector backbone: pME_Cp_UAV_GFP
  Backbone size w/o insert (bp): 2101
  Vector type: Synthetic Biology
Growth in bacteria
  Bacterial resistance: Chloramphenicol, 25 μg/mL
  Growth temperature: 37°C
  Growth strain: DH5alpha
  Copy number: High Copy
Gene/Insert
  Gene/Insert name: rpoC1 5'UTR
  Species: Chlamydomonas reinhardtii
  Insert size (bp): 478
  Mutation: none
  Cloning method: Restriction Enzyme; 5′ cloning site BsaI (destroyed during cloning); 3′ cloning site BsaI (destroyed during cloning)
  Sequencing primers: 5′ CGTATCACGAGGCAGAATTTC; 3′ CCTGCATAACGCGAAGTAATC
Terms and licenses: Academic/Nonprofit Terms; Industry Terms: Not Available to Industry
Depositor comments: Please visit https://doi.org/10.1101/2024.05.08.593163 for bioRxiv preprint.
How to cite: pME_Cp_0_3_020_rpoC1_5'UTR_Cr was a gift from Tobias Erb (Addgene plasmid # 235845 ; http://n2t.net/addgene:235845 ; RRID:Addgene_235845)
