[The description below was written by a language model from this plasmid's Addgene catalogue record and pLannotate feature annotations shown in this document.]
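Description:
pME_Cp_0_3_020_rpoC1_5'UTR_Cr is a small (about 2.6 kb) synthetic-biology part plasmid that stores the 5' untranslated region of the Chlamydomonas reinhardtii chloroplast gene rpoC1 as a reusable building block. It belongs to a modular cloning collection developed for engineering the Chlamydomonas chloroplast. The 478 bp unmutated insert was placed into the pME_Cp_UAV_GFP backbone through BsaI sites that were destroyed during cloning, as is typical of Golden Gate-style assembly with type IIS enzymes. The backbone name suggests a universal acceptor vector in which a GFP cassette is displaced by the incoming part, although the record does not state this explicitly.

The plasmid is maintained in E. coli at high copy number from a ColE1/pUC-type origin and is selected with chloramphenicol through a cat gene driven by its native cat promoter; this coding sequence spans the numbering origin of the circular sequence. The automated annotation does not label the rpoC1 5'UTR itself, but an unannotated stretch of roughly 500 bp lies between the BioBrick prefix and suffix sequences, which is consistent with the position and size of the insert. Several bacterial transcription terminators (lambda t0, a his operon terminator and a further putative terminator) flank the cloning region and the marker, and probably insulate the part from read-through transcription.

The plasmid has no promoter, coding sequence or chloroplast selection marker for algal use, so it is not an expression construct in its own right. It serves as a source of a 5'UTR regulatory element to be combined with promoters, coding sequences and 3'UTRs in higher-level assemblies that tune or test transgene expression in the chloroplast.
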