Features (pLannotate 1.2.2; 8 found; start..end, strand, type, name):
    136..230     +  terminator     lambda t0 terminator: transcription terminator from phage lambda
    413..1001    +  rep_origin     ori: high-copy-number ColE1/pMB1/pBR322/pUC origin of replication
   1196..1253    -  terminator     his operon terminator: This putative transcriptin terminator from the E. coli his operon has a 2-bp deletion introduced during synthesis. Its efficiency has not been determined.
   1254..1273    -  misc_feature   BioBrick suffix: universal suffix for all parts
   1784..1805    -  misc_feature   BioBrick prefix: BioBrick prefix for parts that do not start with "ATG"
   1808..1851    +  terminator     bacterial terminator: putative bacterial transcription terminator
   1937..2034    +  promoter       cat promoter: promoter of the E. coli cat gene encoding chloramphenicol acetyltransferase
   2035..112     +  CDS            cat (across the origin): CAT_ECOLX - Experimental evidence at protein level: Swiss-Prot protein existence level 1. This enzyme is an effector of chloramphenicol resistance in bacteria. From Escherichia coli. This protein is used as a marker in many commonly used cloning vectors, such as pACYC184.
>Addgene plasmid #235845 | pME_Cp_0_3_020_rpoC1_5'UTR_Cr | addgene full sequence | sequence record 471448 | Addgene NGS Result
GGTGCTGATGCCGCTGGCGATTCAGGTTCATCATGCCGTTTGTGATGGCTTCCATGTCGGCAGAATGCTT
AATGAATTACAACAGTACTGCGACGAGTGGCAGGGCGGGGCGTAATTTGATATCGAGCTCGCTTGGACTC
CTGTTGATAGATCCAGTAATGACCTCAGAACTCCATCTGGATTTGTTCAGAACGCTCGGTTGCCGCCGGG
CGTTTTTTATTGGTGAGAATCCAAGCCTCGAGCTGTCAGACCAAGTTTACTCATATATACTTTAGATTGA
TTTAAAACTTCATTTTTAATTTAAAAGGATCTAGGTGAAGATCCTTTTTGATAATCTCATGACCAAAATC
CCTTAACGTGAGTTTTCGTTCCACTGAGCGTCAGACCCCGTAGAAAAGATCAAAGGATCTTCTTGAGATC
CTTTTTTTCTGCGCGTAATCTGCTGCTTGCAAACAAAAAAACCACCGCTACCAGCGGTGGTTTGTTTGCC
GGATCAAGAGCTACCAACTCTTTTTCCGAAGGTAACTGGCTTCAGCAGAGCGCAGATACCAAATACTGTT
CTTCTAGTGTAGCCGTAGTTAGGCCACCACTTCAAGAACTCTGTAGCACCGCCTACATACCTCGCTCTGC
TAATCCTGTTACCAGTGGCTGCTGCCAGTGGCGATAAGTCGTGTCTTACCGGGTTGGACTCAAGACGATA
GTTACCGGATAAGGCGCAGCGGTCGGGCTGAACGGGGGGTTCGTGCACACAGCCCAGCTTGGAGCGAACG
ACCTACACCGAACTGAGATACCTACAGCGTGAGCTATGAGAAAGCGCCACGCTTCCCGAAGGGAGAAAGG
CGGACAGGTATCCGGTAAGCGGCAGGGTCGGAACAGGAGAGCGCACGAGGGAGCTTCCAGGGGGAAACGC
CTGGTATCTTTATAGTCCTGTCGGGTTTCGCCACCTCTGACTTGAGCGTCGATTTTTGTGATGCTCGTCA
GGGGGGCGGAGCCTGTGGAAAAACGCCAGCAACGCGGCCTTTTTACGGTTCCTGGCCTTTTGCTGGCCTT
TTGCTCACATGTTCTTTCCTGCGTTATCCCCTGATTCTGTGGATAACCGTATTACCGCCTTTGAGTGAGC
TGATACCGCTCGCCGCAGCCGAACGACCGAGCGCAGCGAGTCAGTGAGCGAGGAAGCCTGCATAACGCGA
AGTAATCTTTTCGGTTTTAAAGAAAAAGGGCAGGGTGGTGACACCTTGCCCTTTTTTGCCGGACTGCAGC
GGCCGCTACTAGTCGCGATGAGTGGTCTCACATTAATAAATATTAAAAGGATTTTCTTGTAGCTTAATGT
TTAATAAAATGCAATTTTATATGGTAGTTCTATGTGGGTAAAGTCCTTTGAAACTAATCCCGATAAAGCA
TTAGATCTCACACATAAACGACTGCGGGGCTACAAAGTCGAACTAACATATAAAGCTTTATTAAGCTTAA
GATTTTTTAACCAGAAAAAACCATATTTTATGTATAGCTAACAAGGCTACCTCATTTGGATATATAAATA
ACATGGCCGTGCCAGCCCGAAGGGGGACATTGGTTCTGTCTCGAGGAAGTAGTAACTTATTACTTACTGT
GTACCTGTAAGGGGACGCCAGTTGGTACATATACCTGAAGAGGGTAGCAGGTAGTAACTACAATTCGCTT
CGGGTATAATGAACCATTTCGGGGCCCTTTAAGGGTTGATATAACATTTTAGTGAATTTATACATCCGCA
ATTACATACACTATAGTACGAGACCACTCATCGCTCTAGAAGCGGCCGCGAATTCCAGAAATCATCCTTA
GCGAAAGCTAAGGATTTTTTTTATCTGAAATTCTGCCTCGTGATACGCCTATTTTTATAGGTTAATGTCA
TGATAATAATGGTTTCTTAGACGTCAGGTGGCACTCGAGTTGATCGGGCACGTAAGAGGTTCCAACTTTC
ACCATAATGAAATAAGATCACTACCGGGCGTATTTTTTGAGTTATCGAGATTTTCAGGAGCTAAGGAAGC
TAAAATGGAGAAAAAAATCACTGGATATACCACCGTTGATATATCCCAATGGCATCGTAAAGAACATTTT
GAGGCATTTCAGTCAGTTGCTCAATGTACCTATAACCAGACCGTTCAGCTGGATATTACGGCCTTTTTAA
AGACCGTAAAGAAAAATAAGCACAAGTTTTATCCGGCCTTTATTCACATTCTTGCCCGCCTGATGAATGC
TCATCCGGAATTTCGTATGGCAATGAAAGACGGTGAGCTGGTGATATGGGATAGTGTTCACCCTTGTTAC
ACCGTTTTCCATGAGCAAACTGAAACGTTTTCATCACTCTGGAGTGAATACCACGACGATTTCCGGCAGT
TTCTACACATATATTCGCAAGATGTGGCGTGTTACGGTGAAAACCTGGCCTATTTCCCTAAAGGGTTTAT
TGAGAATATGTTTTTCGTATCAGCCAATCCCTGGGTGAGTTTCACCAGTTTTGATTTAAACGTGGCCAAT
ATGGACAACTTCTTCGCCCCCGTTTTCACCATGGGCAAATATTATACGCAAGGCGACAA
